Addgene plasmid #124090: pLenti6.3-FGF6-V5
Purpose: FGF6-V5 tagged expression vector
Depositing lab: J. Chad Brenner. Depositing organization: University of Michigan. Publication: Genome-wide open reading frame profiling identifies fibroblast growth factor signaling as a driver of PD-L1 expression in head and neck squamous cell carcinoma. Mann JE, Smith JD, Kulkarni A, Foltin SK, Scheftz EB, Murray IR, Gensterblum-Miller E, Brummel CV, Bhangale A, Hoesli RC, Brenner JC. Oral Oncol. 2023 Nov;146:106562. doi: 10.1016/j.oraloncology.2023.106562. Epub 2023 Sep 2. PubMed 37666053.
Backbone
  Vector backbone: pLenti6.3
  Backbone manufacturer: Thermofisher
  Backbone size w/o insert (bp): 7692
  Total vector size (bp): 8319
  Vector type: Lentiviral
  Selectable markers: Blasticidin
Growth in bacteria
  Bacterial resistance: Ampicillin, 100 μg/mL
  Growth temperature: 37°C
  Growth strain: NEB Stable
  Copy number: Unknown
Gene/Insert
  Gene/Insert name: FGF6 (alt name: fibroblast growth factor 6)
  Species: H. sapiens (human)
  Insert size (bp): 627
  Mutation: 3 silent SNPs: (189) C>G, (366) T>C and (417) T>C
  Entrez Gene: FGF6 (a.k.a. HBGF-6, HST2)
  Tag / fusion protein: V5 (C terminal on insert)
  Cloning method: Gateway Cloning
  Sequencing primers: 5′ CMV forward
Terms and licenses: Academic/Nonprofit Terms; Industry Terms: Not Available to Industry
How to cite: pLenti6.3-FGF6-V5 was a gift from J. Chad Brenner (Addgene plasmid # 124090 ; http://n2t.net/addgene:124090 ; RRID:Addgene_124090)
