[The description below was written by a language model from this plasmid's Addgene catalogue record and pLannotate feature annotations shown in this document.]
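Description:
pLenti6.3-FGF6-V5 is a third-generation-style, self-inactivating HIV-1 lentiviral expression vector built on the commercial pLenti6.3 backbone and carrying the human fibroblast growth factor 6 (FGF6) open reading frame. It is propagated in E. coli through a high-copy ColE1/pUC-type origin with ampicillin selection (AmpR); an f1 origin and remnants of a lac/lacZα cloning region flanked by T7 and T3 promoters are also annotated in the bacterial portion. The catalogue lists a total size of 8,319 bp, while the sequenced record behind the feature table is 8,389 nt, a small discrepancy the record does not explain.

The viral portion begins with an RSV promoter fused to a truncated 5' LTR, which allows Tat-independent production of genomic RNA in packaging cells. This is followed by the Ψ packaging signal with a gag fragment, the Rev response element for nuclear export, and the cPPT/CTS element that aids nuclear import of the provirus. It ends in a ΔU3 3' LTR and an SV40 polyadenylation signal. Within this frame, the CMV enhancer/promoter drives FGF6, which was introduced by Gateway recombination and sits between attB1 and attB2 sites. The coding sequence reads through attB2 into a C-terminal V5 epitope tag for detection, and a WPRE downstream enhances transcript expression. The insert carries three silent single-nucleotide changes that do not alter the protein. A separate SV40/EM7 promoter cassette expresses blasticidin S deaminase, allowing blasticidin selection of transduced mammalian cells.

The construct is intended for stable or transient overexpression of V5-tagged FGF6. The associated publication used open reading frame profiling to study fibroblast growth factor signalling as a driver of PD-L1 expression in head and neck squamous cell carcinoma.
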