Features (pLannotate 1.2.2; 32 found; start..end, strand, type, name):
      3..229     +  promoter       RSV promoter: Rous sarcoma virus enhancer/promoter
    230..410     +  LTR            5' LTR (truncated): truncated 5' long terminal repeat (LTR) from HIV-1
    457..582     +  misc_feature   HIV-1 Ψ: packaging signal of human immunodeficiency virus type 1
    566..929     +  CDS            HIV-1 gag (fragment): gag protein from human immunodeficiency virus 1; gag
   1075..1308    +  misc_feature   RRE: The Rev response element (RRE) of HIV-1 allows for Rev-dependent mRNA export from the nucleus to the cytoplasm.
   1685..1785    +  CDS            Rev (fragment): human immunodeficiency virus 1 (HIV-1) Rev protein; rev; enhances nuclear export of unspliced and incompletely spliced viral mRNAs
   1804..1921    +  misc_feature   cPPT/CTS: central polypurine tract and central termination sequence of HIV-1
   1944..2247    +  enhancer       CMV enhancer: human cytomegalovirus immediate early enhancer
   2248..2451    +  promoter       CMV promoter: human cytomegalovirus (CMV) immediate early promoter
   2568..2592    +  protein_bind   attB1: mutant version of attB; recombination site for the Gateway® BP reaction BP Clonase™
   2613..3236    +  CDS            FGF6: FGF6_HUMAN - Also known as HST2, HSTF2. Experimental evidence at protein level: Swiss-Prot protein existence level 1. Plays an important role in the regulation of cell proliferation, cell differentiation, angiogenesis and myogenesis, and is required for normal muscle regeneration. From Homo sapiens (Human).
   3250..3274    -  protein_bind   attB2: mutant version of attB; recombination site for the Gateway® BP reaction BP Clonase™
   3327..3368    +  CDS            V5 tag: epitope tag from simian virus 5
   3392..3980    +  misc_feature   WPRE: woodchuck hepatitis virus posttranscriptional regulatory element
   3995..4311    +  promoter       SV40 promoter: SV40 enhancer and early promoter
   4359..4406    +  promoter       EM7 promoter: synthetic bacterial promoter&nbsp
   4425..4823    +  CDS            BSD: blasticidin S deaminase; Aspergillus terreus BSD; confers resistance to blasticidin
   4840..4908    +  CDS            nef (fragment): NEF_HV1Z2 - Experimental evidence at protein level: Swiss-Prot protein existence level 1. Extracellular Nef protein targets CD4(+) T-lymphocytes for apoptosis by interacting with CXCR4 surface receptors. From Human immunodeficiency virus type 1 group M subtype D (isolate Z2/CDC-Z34) (HIV-1).
   4910..5143    +  LTR            3' LTR (ΔU3): self-inactivating 3' long terminal repeat (LTR) from HIV-1
   5215..5336    +  polyA_signal   SV40 poly(A) signal: SV40 polyadenylation signal
   5376..5511    +  rep_origin     SV40 ori: SV40 origin of replication
   5532..5550    -  promoter       T7 promoter: promoter for bacteriophage T7 RNA polymerase
   5558..5713    +  CDS            lacZα (fragment): LacZα fragment of β-galactosidase; lacZ fragment
   5718..6146    +  rep_origin     f1 ori (sequence partly withheld): f1 bacteriophage origin of replication; arrow indicates direction of (+) strand synthesis
   6199..6303    +  promoter       AmpR promoter: bla
   6304..7164    +  CDS            AmpR: β-lactamase; bla; confers resistance to ampicillin, carbenicillin, and related antibiotics
   7335..7923    +  rep_origin     ori: high-copy-number ColE1/pMB1/pBR322/pUC origin of replication
   8106..8198    +  CDS            lacI (fragment): lac repressor; lacI; The lac repressor binds to the lac operator to inhibit transcription in E. coli. This inhibition can be relieved by adding lactose or isopropyl-β-D-thiogalactopyranoside (IPTG).
   8211..8232    +  protein_bind   CAP binding site: CAP binding activates transcription in the presence of cAMP. E. coli catabolite activator protein
   8247..8277    +  promoter       lac promoter: promoter for the E. coli lac operon
   8285..8301    +  protein_bind   lac operator: The lac repressor binds to the lac operator to inhibit transcription in E. coli. This inhibition can be relieved by adding lactose or isopropyl-β-D-thiogalactopyranoside (IPTG). lac repressor encoded by lacI
   8346..8364    +  promoter       T3 promoter: promoter for bacteriophage T3 RNA polymerase
>Addgene plasmid #124090 | pLenti6.3-FGF6-V5 | addgene full sequence | sequence record 241765 | Addgene NGS Result
AATGTAGTCTTATGCAATACTCTTGTAGTCTTGCAACATGGTAACGATGAGTTAGCAACATGCCTTACAA
GGAGAGAAAAAGCACCGTGCATGCCGATTGGTGGAAGTAAGGTGGTACGATCGTGCCTTATTAGGAAGGC
AACAGACGGGTCTGACATGGATTGGACGAACCACTGAATTGCCGCATTGCAGAGATATTGTATTTAAGTG
CCTAGCTCGATACATAAACGGGTCTCTCTGGTTAGACCAGATCTGAGCCTGGGAGCTCTCTGGCTAACTA
GGGAACCCACTGCTTAAGCCTCAATAAAGCTTGCCTTGAGTGCTTCAAGTAGTGTGTGCCCGTCTGTTGT
GTGACTCTGGTAACTAGAGATCCCTCAGACCCTTTTAGTCAGTGTGGAAAATCTCTAGCAGTGGCGCCCG
AACAGGGACTTGAAAGCGAAAGGGAAACCAGAGGAGCTCTCTCGACGCAGGACTCGGCTTGCTGAAGCGC
GCACGGCAAGAGGCGAGGGGCGGCGACTGGTGAGTACGCCAAAAATTTTGACTAGCGGAGGCTAGAAGGA
GAGAGATGGGTGCGAGAGCGTCAGTATTAAGCGGGGGAGAATTAGATCGCGATGGGAAAAAATTCGGTTA
AGGCCAGGGGGAAAGAAAAAATATAAATTAAAACATATAGTATGGGCAAGCAGGGAGCTAGAACGATTCG
CAGTTAATCCTGGCCTGTTAGAAACATCAGAAGGCTGTAGACAAATACTGGGACAGCTACAACCATCCCT
TCAGACAGGATCAGAAGAACTTAGATCATTATATAATACAGTAGCAACCCTCTATTGTGTGCATCAAAGG
ATAGAGATAAAAGACACCAAGGAAGCTTTAGACAAGATAGAGGAAGAGCAAAACAAAAGTAAGACCACCG
CACAGCAAGCGGCCGCTGATCTTCAGACCTGGAGGAGGAGATATGAGGGACAATTGGAGAAGTGAATTAT
ATAAATATAAAGTAGTAAAAATTGAACCATTAGGAGTAGCACCCACCAAGGCAAAGAGAAGAGTGGTGCA
GAGAGAAAAAAGAGCAGTGGGAATAGGAGCTTTGTTCCTTGGGTTCTTGGGAGCAGCAGGAAGCACTATG
GGCGCAGCGTCAATGACGCTGACGGTACAGGCCAGACAATTATTGTCTGGTATAGTGCAGCAGCAGAACA
ATTTGCTGAGGGCTATTGAGGCGCAACAGCATCTGTTGCAACTCACAGTCTGGGGCATCAAGCAGCTCCA
GGCAAGAATCCTGGCTGTGGAAAGATACCTAAAGGATCAACAGCTCCTGGGGATTTGGGGTTGCTCTGGA
AAACTCATTTGCACCACTGCTGTGCCTTGGAATGCTAGTTGGAGTAATAAATCTCTGGAACAGATTTGGA
ATCACACGACCTGGATGGAGTGGGACAGAGAAATTAACAATTACACAAGCTTAATACACTCCTTAATTGA
AGAATCGCAAAACCAGCAAGAAAAGAATGAACAAGAATTATTGGAATTAGATAAATGGGCAAGTTTGTGG
AATTGGTTTAACATAACAAATTGGCTGTGGTATATAAAATTATTCATAATGATAGTAGGAGGCTTGGTAG
GTTTAAGAATAGTTTTTGCTGTACTTTCTATAGTGAATAGAGTTAGGCAGGGATATTCACCATTATCGTT
TCAGACCCACCTCCCAACCCCGAGGGGACCCGACAGGCCCGAAGGAATAGAAGAAGAAGGTGGAGAGAGA
GACAGAGACAGATCCATTCGATTAGTGAACGGATCTCGACGGTATCGGTTAACTTTTAAAAGAAAAGGGG
GGATTGGGGGGTACAGTGCAGGGGAAAGAATAGTAGACATAATAGCAACAGACATACAAACTAAAGAATT
ACAAAAACAAATTACAAAAATTCAAAATTTTATCGATAAGCTTGGGAGTTCCGCGTTACATAACTTACGG
TAAATGGCCCGCCTGGCTGACCGCCCAACGACCCCCGCCCATTGACGTCAATAATGACGTATGTTCCCAT
AGTAACGCCAATAGGGACTTTCCATTGACGTCAATGGGTGGAGTATTTACGGTAAACTGCCCACTTGGCA
GTACATCAAGTGTATCATATGCCAAGTACGCCCCCTATTGACGTCAATGACGGTAAATGGCCCGCCTGGC
ATTATGCCCAGTACATGACCTTATGGGACTTTCCTACTTGGCAGTACATCTACGTATTAGTCATCGCTAT
TACCATGGTGATGCGGTTTTGGCAGTACATCAATGGGCGTGGATAGCGGTTTGACTCACGGGGATTTCCA
AGTCTCCACCCCATTGACGTCAATGGGAGTTTGTTTTGGCACCAAAATCAACGGGACTTTCCAAAATGTC
GTAACAACTCCGCCCCATTGACGCAAATGGGCGGTAGGCGTGTACGGTGGGAGGTCTATATAAGCAGAGC
TCGTTTAGTGAACCGTCAGATCGCCTGGAGACGCCATCCACGCTGTTTTGACCTCCATAGAAGACACCGA
CTCTAGAGGATCCACTAGTCCAGTGTGGTGGAATTCTGCAGATATCAACAAGTTTGTACAAAAAAGCAGG
CTCCGAATTCGCCCTTGCCACCATGGCCCTGGGACAGAAACTGTTCATCACTATGTCCCGGGGAGCAGGA
CGTCTGCAGGGCACGCTGTGGGCTCTCGTCTTCCTAGGCATCCTAGTGGGCATGGTGGTGCCCTCGCCTG
CAGGCACCCGTGCCAACAACACGCTGCTGGACTCGAGGGGCTGGGGCACCCTGCTGTCCAGGTCTCGCGC
GGGGCTAGCTGGAGAGATTGCCGGGGTGAACTGGGAAAGTGGCTATTTGGTGGGGATCAAGCGGCAGCGG
AGGCTCTACTGCAACGTGGGCATCGGCTTTCACCTCCAGGTGCTCCCCGACGGCCGGATCAGCGGGACCC
ACGAGGAGAACCCCTACAGCCTGCTGGAAATTTCCACCGTGGAGCGAGGCGTGGTGAGTCTCTTTGGAGT
GAGAAGTGCCCTCTTCGTCGCCATGAACAGTAAAGGAAGATTGTACGCAACGCCCAGCTTCCAAGAAGAA
TGCAAGTTCAGAGAAACCCTCCTGCCCAACAATTACAATGCCTACGAGTCAGACTTGTACCAAGGGACCT
ACATTGCCCTGAGCAAATACGGACGGGTAAAGCGGGGCAGCAAGGTGTCCCCGATCATGACTGTCACTCA
TTTCCTTCCCAGGATCAAGGGCGAATTCGACCCAGCTTTCTTGTACAAAGTGGTTGATATCCAGCACAGT
GGCGGCCGCTCGAGTCTAGAGGGCCCGCGGTTCGAAGGTAAGCCTATCCCTAACCCTCTCCTCGGTCTCG
ATTCTACGCGTACCGGTTAGTAATGATCGACAATCAACCTCTGGATTACAAAATTTGTGAAAGATTGACT
GGTATTCTTAACTATGTTGCTCCTTTTACGCTATGTGGATACGCTGCTTTAATGCCTTTGTATCATGCTA
TTGCTTCCCGTATGGCTTTCATTTTCTCCTCCTTGTATAAATCCTGGTTGCTGTCTCTTTATGAGGAGTT
GTGGCCCGTTGTCAGGCAACGTGGCGTGGTGTGCACTGTGTTTGCTGACGCAACCCCCACTGGTTGGGGC
ATTGCCACCACCTGTCAGCTCCTTTCCGGGACTTTCGCTTTCCCCCTCCCTATTGCCACGGCGGAACTCA
TCGCCGCCTGCCTTGCCCGCTGCTGGACAGGGGCTCGGCTGTTGGGCACTGACAATTCCGTGGTGTTGTC
GGGGAAGCTGACGTCCTTTCCATGGCTGCTCGCCTGTGTTGCCACCTGGATTCTGCGCGGGACGTCCTTC
TGCTACGTCCCTTCGGCCCTCAATCCAGCGGACCTTCCTTCCCGCGGCCTGCTGCCGGCTCTGCGGCCTC
TTCCGCGTCTTCGCCTTCGCCCTCAGACGAGTCGGATCTCCCTTTGGGCCGCCTCCCCGCCTGGCGATGG
TACCGGTGTGGAAAGTCCCCAGGCTCCCCAGCAGGCAGAAGTATGCAAAGCATGCATCTCAATTAGTCAG
CAACCAGGTGTGGAAAGTCCCCAGGCTCCCCAGCAGGCAGAAGTATGCAAAGCATGCATCTCAATTAGTC
AGCAACCATAGTCCCGCCCCTAACTCCGCCCATCCCGCCCCTAACTCCGCCCAGTTCCGCCCATTCTCCG
CCCCATGGCTGACTAATTTTTTTTATTTATGCAGAGGCCGAGGCCGCCTCTGCCTCTGAGCTATTCCAGA
AGTAGTGAGGAGGCTTTTTTGGAGGCCTAGGCTTTTGCAAAAAGCTCCCGGGAGCTTGTATATCCATTTT
CGGATCTGATCAGCACGTGTTGACAATTAATCATCGGCATAGTATATCGGCATAGTATAATACGACAAGG
TGAGGAACTAAACCATGGCCAAGCCTTTGTCTCAAGAAGAATCCACCCTCATTGAAAGAGCAACGGCTAC
AATCAACAGCATCCCCATCTCTGAAGACTACAGCGTCGCCAGCGCAGCTCTCTCTAGCGACGGCCGCATC
TTCACTGGTGTCAATGTATATCATTTTACTGGGGGACCTTGTGCAGAACTCGTGGTGCTGGGCACTGCTG
CTGCTGCGGCAGCTGGCAACCTGACTTGTATCGTCGCGATCGGAAATGAGAACAGGGGCATCTTGAGCCC
CTGCGGACGGTGCCGACAGGTGCTTCTCGATCTGCATCCTGGGATCAAAGCCATAGTGAAGGACAGTGAT
GGACAGCCGACGGCAGTTGGGATTCGTGAATTGCTGCCCTCTGGTTATGTGTGGGAGGGCTAAGCACAAT
TCGAGCTCGGTACCTTTAAGACCAATGACTTACAAGGCAGCTGTAGATCTTAGCCACTTTTTAAAAGAAA
AGGGGGGACTGGAAGGGCTAATTCACTCCCAACGAAGACAAGATCTGCTTTTTGCTTGTACTGGGTCTCT
CTGGTTAGACCAGATCTGAGCCTGGGAGCTCTCTGGCTAACTAGGGAACCCACTGCTTAAGCCTCAATAA
AGCTTGCCTTGAGTGCTTCAAGTAGTGTGTGCCCGTCTGTTGTGTGACTCTGGTAACTAGAGATCCCTCA
GACCCTTTTAGTCAGTGTGGAAAATCTCTAGCAGTAGTAGTTCATGTCATCTTATTATTCAGTATTTATA
ACTTGCAAAGAAATGAATATCAGAGAGTGAGAGGAACTTGTTTATTGCAGCTTATAATGGTTACAAATAA
AGCAATAGCATCACAAATTTCACAAATAAAGCATTTTTTTCACTGCATTCTAGTTGTGGTTTGTCCAAAC
TCATCAATGTATCTTATCATGTCTGGCTCTAGCTATCCCGCCCCTAACTCCGCCCATCCCGCCCCTAACT
CCGCCCAGTTCCGCCCATTCTCCGCCCCATGGCTGACTAATTTTTTTTATTTATGCAGAGGCCGAGGCCG
CCTCGGCCTCTGAGCTATTCCAGAAGTAGTGAGGAGGCTTTTTTGGAGGCCTAGGGACGTACCCAATTCG
CCCTATAGTGAGTCGTATTACGCGCGCTCACTGGCCGTCGTTTTACAACGTCGTGACTGGGAAAACCCTG
GCGTTACCCAACTTAATCGCCTTGCAGCACATCCCCCTTTCGCCAGCTGGCGTAATAGCGAAGAGGCCCG
CACCGATCGCCCTTCCCAACAGTTGCGCAGCCTGAATGGCGAATGGG
[124 nt withheld, positions 5718-5841]
C
[91 nt withheld, positions 5843-5933]
A
[49 nt withheld, positions 5935-5983]
CCTTTGACGTTGGAGTCCACGTTCTTT
[37 nt withheld, positions 6011-6047]
ACCCTATCTCGGTCTATTCTTTTGATTTATAAGGGATTTTGCCGATTTCGGCCTATTGGTTAAAAAATGA
GCTGATTTAACAAAAATTTAACGCGAATTTTAACAAAATATTAACGCTTACAATTTAGGTGGCACTTTTC
GGGGAAATGTGCGCGGAACCCCTATTTGTTTATTTTTCTAAATACATTCAAATATGTATCCGCTCATGAG
ACAATAACCCTGATAAATGCTTCAATAATATTGAAAAAGGAAGAGTATGAGTATTCAACATTTCCGTGTC
GCCCTTATTCCCTTTTTTGCGGCATTTTGCCTTCCTGTTTTTGCTCACCCAGAAACGCTGGTGAAAGTAA
AAGATGCTGAAGATCAGTTGGGTGCACGAGTGGGTTACATCGAACTGGATCTCAACAGCGGTAAGATCCT
TGAGAGTTTTCGCCCCGAAGAACGTTTTCCAATGATGAGCACTTTTAAAGTTCTGCTATGTGGCGCGGTA
TTATCCCGTATTGACGCCGGGCAAGAGCAACTCGGTCGCCGCATACACTATTCTCAGAATGACTTGGTTG
AGTACTCACCAGTCACAGAAAAGCATCTTACGGATGGCATGACAGTAAGAGAATTATGCAGTGCTGCCAT
AACCATGAGTGATAACACTGCGGCCAACTTACTTCTGACAACGATCGGAGGACCGAAGGAGCTAACCGCT
TTTTTGCACAACATGGGGGATCATGTAACTCGCCTTGATCGTTGGGAACCGGAGCTGAATGAAGCCATAC
CAAACGACGAGCGTGACACCACGATGCCTGTAGCAATGGCAACAACGTTGCGCAAACTATTAACTGGCGA
ACTACTTACTCTAGCTTCCCGGCAACAATTAATAGACTGGATGGAGGCGGATAAAGTTGCAGGACCACTT
CTGCGCTCGGCCCTTCCGGCTGGCTGGTTTATTGCTGATAAATCTGGAGCCGGTGAGCGTGGGTCTCGCG
GTATCATTGCAGCACTGGGGCCAGATGGTAAGCCCTCCCGTATCGTAGTTATCTACACGACGGGGAGTCA
GGCAACTATGGATGAACGAAATAGACAGATCGCTGAGATAGGTGCCTCACTGATTAAGCATTGGTAACTG
TCAGACCAAGTTTACTCATATATACTTTAGATTGATTTAAAACTTCATTTTTAATTTAAAAGGATCTAGG
TGAAGATCCTTTTTGATAATCTCATGACCAAAATCCCTTAACGTGAGTTTTCGTTCCACTGAGCGTCAGA
CCCCGTAGAAAAGATCAAAGGATCTTCTTGAGATCCTTTTTTTCTGCGCGTAATCTGCTGCTTGCAAACA
AAAAAACCACCGCTACCAGCGGTGGTTTGTTTGCCGGATCAAGAGCTACCAACTCTTTTTCCGAAGGTAA
CTGGCTTCAGCAGAGCGCAGATACCAAATACTGTTCTTCTAGTGTAGCCGTAGTTAGGCCACCACTTCAA
GAACTCTGTAGCACCGCCTACATACCTCGCTCTGCTAATCCTGTTACCAGTGGCTGCTGCCAGTGGCGAT
AAGTCGTGTCTTACCGGGTTGGACTCAAGACGATAGTTACCGGATAAGGCGCAGCGGTCGGGCTGAACGG
GGGGTTCGTGCACACAGCCCAGCTTGGAGCGAACGACCTACACCGAACTGAGATACCTACAGCGTGAGCT
ATGAGAAAGCGCCACGCTTCCCGAAGGGAGAAAGGCGGACAGGTATCCGGTAAGCGGCAGGGTCGGAACA
GGAGAGCGCACGAGGGAGCTTCCAGGGGGAAACGCCTGGTATCTTTATAGTCCTGTCGGGTTTCGCCACC
TCTGACTTGAGCGTCGATTTTTGTGATGCTCGTCAGGGGGGCGGAGCCTATGGAAAAACGCCAGCAACGC
GGCCTTTTTACGGTTCCTGGCCTTTTGCTGGCCTTTTGCTCACATGTTCTTTCCTGCGTTATCCCCTGAT
TCTGTGGATAACCGTATTACCGCCTTTGAGTGAGCTGATACCGCTCGCCGCAGCCGAACGACCGAGCGCA
GCGAGTCAGTGAGCGAGGAAGCGGAAGAGCGCCCAATACGCAAACCGCCTCTCCCCGCGCGTTGGCCGAT
TCATTAATGCAGCTGGCACGACAGGTTTCCCGACTGGAAAGCGGGCAGTGAGCGCAACGCAATTAATGTG
AGTTAGCTCACTCATTAGGCACCCCAGGCTTTACACTTTATGCTTCCGGCTCGTATGTTGTGTGGAATTG
TGAGCGGATAACAATTTCACACAGGAAACAGCTATGACCATGATTACGCCAAGCGCGCAATTAACCCTCA
CTAAAGGGAACAAAAGCTGGAGCTGCAAGCTT
